Addgene plasmid #129055: pSpdCas9-huTET1CD-T2A-mCherry(PX458)-SgmouseTSDR-3
Purpose: targeted DNA demethylation_mouse_TSDR, expression of dCas9-huTET1CD-T2A-mCherry and sgRNA3 targeting mouse TSDR
Depositing lab: Julia K Polansky. Depositing organization: Charite Universitaetsmedizin Berlin. Publication: Targeted De-Methylation of the FOXP3-TSDR Is Sufficient to Induce Physiological FOXP3 Expression but Not a Functional Treg Phenotype. Kressler C, Gasparoni G, Nordstrom K, Hamo D, Salhab A, Dimitropoulos C, Tierling S, Reinke P, Volk HD, Walter J, Hamann A, Polansky JK. Front Immunol. 2021 Jan 7;11:609891. doi: 10.3389/fimmu.2020.609891. eCollection 2020. PubMed 33488615.
Backbone
  Vector backbone: PX458
  Backbone manufacturer: Feng Zhang (Addgene plasmid # 48138)
  Vector type: Mammalian Expression
Growth in bacteria
  Bacterial resistance: Ampicillin, 100 μg/mL
  Growth temperature: 37°C
  Growth strain: DH5alpha
  Copy number: Unknown
Gene/Insert
  Gene/Insert name: dCas9-huTET1CD, SgRNA3 (mouseTSDR) (alt name: dCas9-huTET1CD-T2A-mCherry)
  gRNA/shRNA sequence: AGACAGAATCGATAGAACTT
  Species: Synthetic
  Mutation: dCas9 (D10A;H840A)
  Promoter: CbH (for dCas9-huTET1CD-T2A-EGFP) U6 (for sgRNA)
  Tag / fusion protein: HA-Tag, NLS (N terminal on insert); T2A-mCherry (C terminal on backbone)
  Cloning method: Restriction Enzyme; 5′ cloning site Unknown (unknown if destroyed); 3′ cloning site Unknown (unknown if destroyed)
  Sequencing primers: 5′ SgRNA-cloning-site: hU6-F (GAGGGCCTATTTCCCATGATT)
Resource information
  A portion of this plasmid was derived from a plasmid made by: mCherry (BbsI removed) from Nicola Patron (Addgene plasmid # 50316); HA tag-NLS-dCas9 from Rudolf Jaenisch (Addgene plasmid # 48223); huTET1CD from Keith Joung (Addgene plasmid # 49236)
Terms and licenses: Academic/Nonprofit Terms; Industry Terms: Not Available to Industry
How to cite: pSpdCas9-huTET1CD-T2A-mCherry(PX458)-SgmouseTSDR-3 was a gift from Julia K Polansky (Addgene plasmid # 129055 ; http://n2t.net/addgene:129055 ; RRID:Addgene_129055)
