[The description below was written by a language model from this plasmid's Addgene catalogue record and pLannotate feature annotations shown in this document.]
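Description:
pSpdCas9-huTET1CD-T2A-mCherry(PX458)-SgmouseTSDR-3 is a mammalian expression plasmid of about 11.4 kb built on the PX458 all-in-one CRISPR backbone and adapted for targeted DNA demethylation rather than genome cutting. It is propagated in E. coli through a high-copy ColE1/pUC-type origin and selected with ampicillin (AmpR under its own bla promoter). The backbone also retains a filamentous-phage (f1/M13) origin and a single AAV2 ITR remnant. With only one ITR annotated, the plasmid is not configured for AAV packaging. No mammalian drug-selection marker is annotated.

Two expression units sit in tandem. A human U6 Pol III promoter drives a single guide RNA, made up of a spacer directed at the mouse TSDR (the Treg-specific demethylated region of Foxp3, per the associated publication) joined to the S. pyogenes gRNA scaffold. This is guide 3 of a set. Downstream, the CBh promoter (CMV enhancer, chicken β-actin promoter and hybrid intron) drives one open reading frame encoding an N-terminal HA tag and NLS, catalytically dead Cas9 (D10A, H840A), and the human TET1 catalytic domain, with nucleoplasmin NLS fragments annotated on either side of TET1. A T2A peptide and mCherry follow, and the unit ends in a bGH polyadenylation signal. The guide recruits dCas9 to the TSDR without cleavage, where the TET1 dioxygenase oxidises 5-methylcytosine to initiate demethylation. T2A releases mCherry as a separate protein, so transfected cells can be identified or sorted by red fluorescence.

The promoter field mentions EGFP, but the name and both feature tables indicate mCherry. The depositor and sequencing-derived records agree apart from a one-nucleotide length difference.
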