Features (pLannotate 1.2.2; 21 found; start..end, strand, type, name):
      1..241     +  promoter       U6 promoter: RNA polymerase III promoter for human U6 snRNA
    271..346     +  misc_RNA       gRNA scaffold: guide RNA scaffold for the Streptococcus pyogenes CRISPR/Cas9 system
    353..396     +  misc_RNA       gRNA scaffold (fragment): guide RNA scaffold for the Streptococcus pyogenes CRISPR/Cas9 system
    443..728     +  enhancer       CMV enhancer: human cytomegalovirus immediate early enhancer; contains an 18-bp deletion relative to the standard CMV enhancer
    730..1007    +  promoter       chicken β-actin promoter: No description available
   1008..1236    +  intron         hybrid intron: hybrid between chicken β-actin (CBA) and minute virus of mice (MMV) introns (Gray et al., 2011)
   1257..1284    +  CDS            3xHA (fragment): three tandem HA epitope tags
   1317..5417    +  CDS            Cas9: Cas9 (Csn1) endonuclease from the Streptococcus pyogenes Type II CRISPR/Cas system generates RNA-guided double strand breaks in DNA
   5418..5451    +  CDS            nucleoplasmin NLS (fragment): bipartite nuclear localization signal from nucleoplasmin
   5463..7616    +  CDS            TET1 (fragment): TET1_HUMAN - Also known as CXXC6, KIAA1676, LCX. Experimental evidence at protein level: Swiss-Prot protein existence level 1. Dioxygenase that catalyzes the conversion of the modified genomic base 5-methylcytosine (5mC) into 5-hydroxymethylcytosine (5hmC) and plays a key role in active DNA demethylation. Also mediates subsequent conversion of 5hmC into 5-formylcytosine (5fC), and conversion of 5fC to 5-carboxylcytosine (5caC). Conversion of 5mC into 5hmC, 5fC and 5caC probably constitutes the first step in cytosine demethylation. Methylation at the C5 position of cytosine bases is an epigenet
   7619..7643    +  CDS            nucleoplasmin NLS (fragment): bipartite nuclear localization signal from nucleoplasmin
   7713..8419    +  CDS            mCherry (fragment): monomeric derivative of DsRed fluorescent protein (Shaner et al., 2004) mammalian codon-optimized
   8454..8565    +  polyA_signal   bGH poly(A) signal: bovine growth hormone polyadenylation signal
   8670..8810    +  repeat_region  AAV2 ITR: inverted terminal repeat of adeno-associated virus serotype 2 inverted
   8815..8866    -  misc_feature   bom (fragment): basis of mobility region from pBR322
   8885..9265    +  rep_origin     M13 ori (sequence partly withheld): M13 bacteriophage origin of replication; arrow indicates direction of (+) strand synthesis
   9341..9390    -  misc_feature   bom (fragment): basis of mobility region from pBR322
   9492..9527    -  CDS            rop (fragment): Rop protein, which maintains plasmids at low copy number; rop
   9622..9726    +  promoter       AmpR promoter: bla
   9727..10587   +  CDS            AmpR: β-lactamase; bla; confers resistance to ampicillin, carbenicillin, and related antibiotics
  10758..11346   +  rep_origin     ori: high-copy-number ColE1/pMB1/pBR322/pUC origin of replication
>Addgene plasmid #129055 | pSpdCas9-huTET1CD-T2A-mCherry(PX458)-SgmouseTSDR-3 | depositor full sequence | sequence record 247401 | pSpdCas9-huTET1CD-T2A-mCherry(PX458)-SgmouseTSDR-3 sequence 11407 bps
GAGGGCCTATTTCCCATGATTCCTTCATATTTGCATATACGATACAAGGCTGTTAGAGAGATAATTGGAA
TTAATTTGACTGTAAACACAAAGATATTAGTACAAAATACGTGACGTAGAAAGTAATAATTTCTTGGGTA
GTTTGCAGTTTTAAAATTATGTTTTAAAATGGACTATCATATGCTTACCGTAACTTGAAAGTATTTCGAT
TTCTTGGCTTTATATATCTTGTGGAAAGGACGAAACACCGAGACAGAATCGATAGAACTTGTTTTAGAGC
TAGAAATAGCAAGTTAAAATAAGGCTAGTCCGTTATCAACTTGAAAAAGTGGCACCGAGTCGGTGCTTTT
TTGTTTTAGAGCTAGAAATAGCAAGTTAAAATAAGGCTAGTCCGTTTTTAGCGCGTGCGCCAATTCTGCA
GACAAATGGCTCTAGAGGTACCCGTTACATAACTTACGGTAAATGGCCCGCCTGGCTGACCGCCCAACGA
CCCCCGCCCATTGACGTCAATAGTAACGCCAATAGGGACTTTCCATTGACGTCAATGGGTGGAGTATTTA
CGGTAAACTGCCCACTTGGCAGTACATCAAGTGTATCATATGCCAAGTACGCCCCCTATTGACGTCAATG
ACGGTAAATGGCCCGCCTGGCATTGTGCCCAGTACATGACCTTATGGGACTTTCCTACTTGGCAGTACAT
CTACGTATTAGTCATCGCTATTACCATGGTCGAGGTGAGCCCCACGTTCTGCTTCACTCTCCCCATCTCC
CCCCCCTCCCCACCCCCAATTTTGTATTTATTTATTTTTTAATTATTTTGTGCAGCGATGGGGGCGGGGG
GGGGGGGGGGGCGCGCGCCAGGCGGGGCGGGGCGGGGCGAGGGGCGGGGCGGGGCGAGGCGGAGAGGTGC
GGCGGCAGCCAATCAGAGCGGCGCGCTCCGAAAGTTTCCTTTTATGGCGAGGCGGCGGCGGCGGCGGCCC
TATAAAAAGCGAAGCGCGCGGCGGGCGGGAGTCGCTGCGACGCTGCCTTCGCCCCGTGCCCCGCTCCGCC
GCCGCCTCGCGCCGCCCGCCCCGGCTCTGACTGACCGCGTTACTCCCACAGGTGAGCGGGCGGGACGGCC
CTTCTCCTCCGGGCTGTAATTAGCTGAGCAAGAGGTAAGGGTTTAAGGGATGGTTGGTTGGTGGGGTATT
AATGTTTAATTACCTGGAGCACCTGCCTGAAATCACTTTTTTTCAGGTTGGACCGGTGCCACCATGTACC
CATACGATGTTCCAGATTACGCTTCGCCGAAGAAAAAGCGCAAGGTCGAAGCGTCCGACAAGAAGTACAG
CATCGGCCTGGCCATCGGCACCAACTCTGTGGGCTGGGCCGTGATCACCGACGAGTACAAGGTGCCCAGC
AAGAAATTCAAGGTGCTGGGCAACACCGACCGGCACAGCATCAAGAAGAACCTGATCGGAGCCCTGCTGT
TCGACAGCGGCGAAACAGCCGAGGCCACCCGGCTGAAGAGAACCGCCAGAAGAAGATACACCAGACGGAA
GAACCGGATCTGCTATCTGCAAGAGATCTTCAGCAACGAGATGGCCAAGGTGGACGACAGCTTCTTCCAC
AGACTGGAAGAGTCCTTCCTGGTGGAAGAGGATAAGAAGCACGAGCGGCACCCCATCTTCGGCAACATCG
TGGACGAGGTGGCCTACCACGAGAAGTACCCCACCATCTACCACCTGAGAAAGAAACTGGTGGACAGCAC
CGACAAGGCCGACCTGCGGCTGATCTATCTGGCCCTGGCCCACATGATCAAGTTCCGGGGCCACTTCCTG
ATCGAGGGCGACCTGAACCCCGACAACAGCGACGTGGACAAGCTGTTCATCCAGCTGGTGCAGACCTACA
ACCAGCTGTTCGAGGAAAACCCCATCAACGCCAGCGGCGTGGACGCCAAGGCCATCCTGTCTGCCAGACT
GAGCAAGAGCAGACGGCTGGAAAATCTGATCGCCCAGCTGCCCGGCGAGAAGAAGAATGGCCTGTTCGGC
AACCTGATTGCCCTGAGCCTGGGCCTGACCCCCAACTTCAAGAGCAACTTCGACCTGGCCGAGGATGCCA
AACTGCAGCTGAGCAAGGACACCTACGACGACGACCTGGACAACCTGCTGGCCCAGATCGGCGACCAGTA
CGCCGACCTGTTTCTGGCCGCCAAGAACCTGTCCGACGCCATCCTGCTGAGCGACATCCTGAGAGTGAAC
ACCGAGATCACCAAGGCCCCCCTGAGCGCCTCTATGATCAAGAGATACGACGAGCACCACCAGGACCTGA
CCCTGCTGAAAGCTCTCGTGCGGCAGCAGCTGCCTGAGAAGTACAAAGAGATTTTCTTCGACCAGAGCAA
GAACGGCTACGCCGGCTACATTGACGGCGGAGCCAGCCAGGAAGAGTTCTACAAGTTCATCAAGCCCATC
CTGGAAAAGATGGACGGCACCGAGGAACTGCTCGTGAAGCTGAACAGAGAGGACCTGCTGCGGAAGCAGC
GGACCTTCGACAACGGCAGCATCCCCCACCAGATCCACCTGGGAGAGCTGCACGCCATTCTGCGGCGGCA
GGAAGATTTTTACCCATTCCTGAAGGACAACCGGGAAAAGATCGAGAAGATCCTGACCTTCCGCATCCCC
TACTACGTGGGCCCTCTGGCCAGGGGAAACAGCAGATTCGCCTGGATGACCAGAAAGAGCGAGGAAACCA
TCACCCCCTGGAACTTCGAGGAAGTGGTGGACAAGGGCGCTTCCGCCCAGAGCTTCATCGAGCGGATGAC
CAACTTCGATAAGAACCTGCCCAACGAGAAGGTGCTGCCCAAGCACAGCCTGCTGTACGAGTACTTCACC
GTGTATAACGAGCTGACCAAAGTGAAATACGTGACCGAGGGAATGAGAAAGCCCGCCTTCCTGAGCGGCG
AGCAGAAAAAGGCCATCGTGGACCTGCTGTTCAAGACCAACCGGAAAGTGACCGTGAAGCAGCTGAAAGA
GGACTACTTCAAGAAAATCGAGTGCTTCGACTCCGTGGAAATCTCCGGCGTGGAAGATCGGTTCAACGCC
TCCCTGGGCACATACCACGATCTGCTGAAAATTATCAAGGACAAGGACTTCCTGGACAATGAGGAAAACG
AGGACATTCTGGAAGATATCGTGCTGACCCTGACACTGTTTGAGGACAGAGAGATGATCGAGGAACGGCT
GAAAACCTATGCCCACCTGTTCGACGACAAAGTGATGAAGCAGCTGAAGCGGCGGAGATACACCGGCTGG
GGCAGGCTGAGCCGGAAGCTGATCAACGGCATCCGGGACAAGCAGTCCGGCAAGACAATCCTGGATTTCC
TGAAGTCCGACGGCTTCGCCAACAGAAACTTCATGCAGCTGATCCACGACGACAGCCTGACCTTTAAAGA
GGACATCCAGAAAGCCCAGGTGTCCGGCCAGGGCGATAGCCTGCACGAGCACATTGCCAATCTGGCCGGC
AGCCCCGCCATTAAGAAGGGCATCCTGCAGACAGTGAAGGTGGTGGACGAGCTCGTGAAAGTGATGGGCC
GGCACAAGCCCGAGAACATCGTGATCGAAATGGCCAGAGAGAACCAGACCACCCAGAAGGGACAGAAGAA
CAGCCGCGAGAGAATGAAGCGGATCGAAGAGGGCATCAAAGAGCTGGGCAGCCAGATCCTGAAAGAACAC
CCCGTGGAAAACACCCAGCTGCAGAACGAGAAGCTGTACCTGTACTACCTGCAGAATGGGCGGGATATGT
ACGTGGACCAGGAACTGGACATCAACCGGCTGTCCGACTACGATGTGGACGCCATCGTGCCTCAGAGCTT
TCTGAAGGACGACTCCATCGACAACAAGGTGCTGACCAGAAGCGACAAGAACCGGGGCAAGAGCGACAAC
GTGCCCTCCGAAGAGGTCGTGAAGAAGATGAAGAACTACTGGCGGCAGCTGCTGAACGCCAAGCTGATTA
CCCAGAGAAAGTTCGACAATCTGACCAAGGCCGAGAGAGGCGGCCTGAGCGAACTGGATAAGGCCGGCTT
CATCAAGAGACAGCTGGTGGAAACCCGGCAGATCACAAAGCACGTGGCACAGATCCTGGACTCCCGGATG
AACACTAAGTACGACGAGAATGACAAGCTGATCCGGGAAGTGAAAGTGATCACCCTGAAGTCCAAGCTGG
TGTCCGATTTCCGGAAGGATTTCCAGTTTTACAAAGTGCGCGAGATCAACAACTACCACCACGCCCACGA
CGCCTACCTGAACGCCGTCGTGGGAACCGCCCTGATCAAAAAGTACCCTAAGCTGGAAAGCGAGTTCGTG
TACGGCGACTACAAGGTGTACGACGTGCGGAAGATGATCGCCAAGAGCGAGCAGGAAATCGGCAAGGCTA
CCGCCAAGTACTTCTTCTACAGCAACATCATGAACTTTTTCAAGACCGAGATTACCCTGGCCAACGGCGA
GATCCGGAAGCGGCCTCTGATCGAGACAAACGGCGAAACCGGGGAGATCGTGTGGGATAAGGGCCGGGAT
TTTGCCACCGTGCGGAAAGTGCTGAGCATGCCCCAAGTGAATATCGTGAAAAAGACCGAGGTGCAGACAG
GCGGCTTCAGCAAAGAGTCTATCCTGCCCAAGAGGAACAGCGATAAGCTGATCGCCAGAAAGAAGGACTG
GGACCCTAAGAAGTACGGCGGCTTCGACAGCCCCACCGTGGCCTATTCTGTGCTGGTGGTGGCCAAAGTG
GAAAAGGGCAAGTCCAAGAAACTGAAGAGTGTGAAAGAGCTGCTGGGGATCACCATCATGGAAAGAAGCA
GCTTCGAGAAGAATCCCATCGACTTTCTGGAAGCCAAGGGCTACAAAGAAGTGAAAAAGGACCTGATCAT
CAAGCTGCCTAAGTACTCCCTGTTCGAGCTGGAAAACGGCCGGAAGAGAATGCTGGCCTCTGCCGGCGAA
CTGCAGAAGGGAAACGAACTGGCCCTGCCCTCCAAATATGTGAACTTCCTGTACCTGGCCAGCCACTATG
AGAAGCTGAAGGGCTCCCCCGAGGATAATGAGCAGAAACAGCTGTTTGTGGAACAGCACAAGCACTACCT
GGACGAGATCATCGAGCAGATCAGCGAGTTCTCCAAGAGAGTGATCCTGGCCGACGCTAATCTGGACAAA
GTGCTGTCCGCCTACAACAAGCACCGGGATAAGCCCATCAGAGAGCAGGCCGAGAATATCATCCACCTGT
TTACCCTGACCAATCTGGGAGCCCCTGCCGCCTTCAAGTACTTTGACACCACCATCGACCGGAAGAGGTA
CACCAGCACCAAAGAGGTGCTGGACGCCACCCTGATCCACCAGAGCATCACCGGCCTGTACGAGACACGG
ATCGACCTGTCTCAGCTGGGAGGCGACAAAAGGCCGGCGGCCACGAAAAAGGCCGGCCAGGGAGGAGGAT
CCCTGCCCACCTGCAGCTGTCTTGATCGAGTTATACAAAAAGACAAAGGCCCATATTATACACACCTTGG
GGCAGGACCAAGTGTTGCTGCTGTCAGGGAAATCATGGAGAATAGGTATGGTCAAAAAGGAAACGCAATA
AGGATAGAAATAGTAGTGTACACCGGTAAAGAAGGGAAAAGCTCTCATGGGTGTCCAATTGCTAAGTGGG
TTTTAAGAAGAAGCAGTGATGAAGAAAAAGTTCTTTGTTTGGTCCGGCAGCGTACAGGCCACCACTGTCC
AACTGCTGTGATGGTGGTGCTCATCATGGTGTGGGATGGCATCCCTCTTCCAATGGCCGACCGGCTATAC
ACAGAGCTCACAGAGAATCTAAAGTCATACAATGGGCACCCTACCGACAGAAGATGCACCCTCAATGAAA
ATCGTACCTGTACATGTCAAGGAATTGATCCAGAGACTTGTGGAGCTTCATTCTCTTTTGGCTGTTCATG
GAGTATGTACTTTAATGGCTGTAAGTTTGGTAGAAGCCCAAGCCCCAGAAGATTTAGAATTGATCCAAGC
TCTCCCTTACATGAAAAAAACCTTGAAGATAACTTACAGAGTTTGGCTACACGATTAGCTCCAATTTATA
AGCAGTATGCTCCAGTAGCTTACCAAAATCAGGTGGAATATGAAAATGTTGCCCGAGAATGTCGGCTTGG
CAGCAAGGAAGGTCGACCCTTCTCTGGGGTCACTGCTTGCCTGGACTTCTGTGCTCATCCCCACAGGGAC
ATTCACAACATGAATAATGGAAGCACTGTGGTTTGTACCTTAACTCGAGAAGATAACCGCTCTTTGGGTG
TTATTCCTCAAGATGAGCAGCTCCATGTGCTACCTCTTTATAAGCTTTCAGACACAGATGAGTTTGGCTC
CAAGGAAGGAATGGAAGCCAAGATCAAATCTGGGGCCATCGAGGTCCTGGCACCCCGCCGCAAAAAAAGA
ACGTGTTTCACTCAGCCTGTTCCCCGTTCTGGAAAGAAGAGGGCTGCGATGATGACAGAGGTTCTTGCAC
ATAAGATAAGGGCAGTGGAAAAGAAACCTATTCCCCGAATCAAGCGGAAGAATAACTCAACAACAACAAA
CAACAGTAAGCCTTCGTCACTGCCAACCTTAGGGAGTAACACTGAGACCGTGCAACCTGAAGTAAAAAGT
GAAACCGAACCCCATTTTATCTTAAAAAGTTCAGACAACACTAAAACTTATTCGCTGATGCCATCCGCTC
CTCACCCAGTGAAAGAGGCATCTCCAGGCTTCTCCTGGTCCCCGAAGACTGCTTCAGCCACACCAGCTCC
ACTGAAGAATGACGCAACAGCCTCATGCGGGTTTTCAGAAAGAAGCAGCACTCCCCACTGTACGATGCCT
TCGGGAAGACTCAGTGGTGCCAATGCTGCAGCTGCTGATGGCCCTGGCATTTCACAGCTTGGCGAAGTGG
CTCCTCTCCCCACCCTGTCTGCTCCTGTGATGGAGCCCCTCATTAATTCTGAGCCTTCCACTGGTGTGAC
TGAGCCGCTAACGCCTCATCAGCCAAACCACCAGCCCTCCTTCCTCACCTCTCCTCAAGACCTTGCCTCT
TCTCCAATGGAAGAAGATGAGCAGCATTCTGAAGCAGATGAGCCTCCATCAGACGAACCCCTATCTGATG
ACCCCCTGTCACCTGCTGAGGAGAAATTGCCCCACATTGATGAGTATTGGTCAGACAGTGAGCACATCTT
TTTGGATGCAAATATTGGTGGGGTGGCCATCGCACCTGCTCACGGCTCGGTTTTGATTGAGTGTGCCCGG
CGAGAGCTGCACGCTACCACTCCTGTTGAGCACCCCAACCGTAATCATCCAACCCGCCTCTCCCTTGTCT
TTTACCAGCACAAAAACCTAAATAAGCCCCAACATGGTTTTGAACTAAACAAGATTAAGTTTGAGGCTAA
AGAAGCTAAGAATAAGAAAATGAAGGCCTCAGAGCAAAAAGACCAGGCAGCTAATGAAGGTCCAGAACAG
TCCTCTGAAGTAAATGAATTGAACCAAATTCCTTCTCATAAAGCATTAACATTAACCCATGACAATGTTG
TCACCGTGTCCCCTTATGCTCTCACACACGTTGCGGGGCCCTATAACCATTGGGTCATGGCCGGCCAGGC
AAAAAAGAAAAAGGAATTCGGCAGTGGAGAGGGCAGAGGAAGTCTGCTAACATGCGGTGACGTCGAGGAG
AATCCTGGCCCAGTGAGCAAGGGCGAGGAGGATAACATGGCCATCATCAAGGAGTTCATGCGCTTCAAGG
TGCACATGGAGGGCTCCGTGAACGGCCACGAGTTCGAGATCGAGGGCGAGGGCGAGGGCCGCCCCTACGA
GGGCACCCAGACCGCCAAGCTGAAGGTGACCAAGGGTGGCCCCCTGCCCTTCGCCTGGGACATCCTGTCC
CCTCAGTTCATGTACGGCTCCAAGGCCTACGTGAAGCACCCCGCCGACATCCCCGACTACTTGAAGCTGT
CCTTCCCCGAGGGCTTCAAGTGGGAGCGCGTGATGAACTTCGAGGACGGCGGCGTGGTGACCGTGACCCA
GGACTCCTCCCTGCAGGACGGCGAGTTCATCTACAAGGTGAAGCTGCGCGGCACCAACTTCCCCTCCGAC
GGCCCCGTAATGCAGAAGAAAACCATGGGCTGGGAGGCCTCCTCCGAGCGGATGTACCCCGAGGACGGCG
CCCTGAAGGGCGAGATCAAGCAGAGGCTGAAGCTGAAGGACGGCGGCCACTACGACGCTGAGGTCAAGAC
CACCTACAAGGCCAAGAAGCCCGTGCAGCTGCCCGGCGCCTACAACGTCAACATCAAGTTGGACATCACC
TCCCACAACGAGGACTACACCATCGTGGAACAGTACGAACGCGCCGAGGGCCGCCACTCCACCGGCGGCA
TGGACGAGCTGTACAAGTAAGAATTCTAACTAGAGCTCGCTGATCAGCCTCGACTGTGCCTTCTAGTTGC
CAGCCATCTGTTGTTTGCCCCTCCCCCGTGCCTTCCTTGACCCTGGAAGGTGCCACTCCCACTGTCCTTT
CCTAATAAAATGAGGAAATTGCATCGCATTGTCTGAGTAGGTGTCATTCTATTCTGGGGGGTGGGGTGGG
GCAGGACAGCAAGGGGGAGGATTGGGAAGAGAATAGCAGGCATGCTGGGGAGCGGCCGCAGGAACCCCTA
GTGATGGAGTTGGCCACTCCCTCTCTGCGCGCTCGCTCGCTCACTGAGGCCGGGCGACCAAAGGTCGCCC
GACGCCCGGGCTTTGCCCGGGCGGCCTCAGTGAGCGAGCGAGCGCGCAGCTGCCTGCAGGGGCGCCTGAT
GCGGTATTTTCTCCTTACGCATCTGTGCGGTATTTCACACCGCATA
[142 nt withheld, positions 8867-9008]
C
[141 nt withheld, positions 9010-9150]
CCTTTGACGTTGGAGTCCACGTTCTTT
[37 nt withheld, positions 9178-9214]
ACCCTATCTCGGGCTATTCTTTTGATTTATAAGGGATTTTGCCGATTTCGGCCTATTGGTTAAAAAATGA
GCTGATTTAACAAAAATTTAACGCGAATTTTAACAAAATATTAACGTTTACAATTTTATGGTGCACTCTC
AGTACAATCTGCTCTGATGCCGCATAGTTAAGCCAGCCCCGACACCCGCCAACACCCGCTGACGCGCCCT
GACGGGCTTGTCTGCTCCCGGCATCCGCTTACAGACAAGCTGTGACCGTCTCCGGGAGCTGCATGTGTCA
GAGGTTTTCACCGTCATCACCGAAACGCGCGAGACGAAAGGGCCTCGTGATACGCCTATTTTTATAGGTT
AATGTCATGATAATAATGGTTTCTTAGACGTCAGGTGGCACTTTTCGGGGAAATGTGCGCGGAACCCCTA
TTTGTTTATTTTTCTAAATACATTCAAATATGTATCCGCTCATGAGACAATAACCCTGATAAATGCTTCA
ATAATATTGAAAAAGGAAGAGTATGAGTATTCAACATTTCCGTGTCGCCCTTATTCCCTTTTTTGCGGCA
TTTTGCCTTCCTGTTTTTGCTCACCCAGAAACGCTGGTGAAAGTAAAAGATGCTGAAGATCAGTTGGGTG
CACGAGTGGGTTACATCGAACTGGATCTCAACAGCGGTAAGATCCTTGAGAGTTTTCGCCCCGAAGAACG
TTTTCCAATGATGAGCACTTTTAAAGTTCTGCTATGTGGCGCGGTATTATCCCGTATTGACGCCGGGCAA
GAGCAACTCGGTCGCCGCATACACTATTCTCAGAATGACTTGGTTGAGTACTCACCAGTCACAGAAAAGC
ATCTTACGGATGGCATGACAGTAAGAGAATTATGCAGTGCTGCCATAACCATGAGTGATAACACTGCGGC
CAACTTACTTCTGACAACGATCGGAGGACCGAAGGAGCTAACCGCTTTTTTGCACAACATGGGGGATCAT
GTAACTCGCCTTGATCGTTGGGAACCGGAGCTGAATGAAGCCATACCAAACGACGAGCGTGACACCACGA
TGCCTGTAGCAATGGCAACAACGTTGCGCAAACTATTAACTGGCGAACTACTTACTCTAGCTTCCCGGCA
ACAATTAATAGACTGGATGGAGGCGGATAAAGTTGCAGGACCACTTCTGCGCTCGGCCCTTCCGGCTGGC
TGGTTTATTGCTGATAAATCTGGAGCCGGTGAGCGTGGAAGCCGCGGTATCATTGCAGCACTGGGGCCAG
ATGGTAAGCCCTCCCGTATCGTAGTTATCTACACGACGGGGAGTCAGGCAACTATGGATGAACGAAATAG
ACAGATCGCTGAGATAGGTGCCTCACTGATTAAGCATTGGTAACTGTCAGACCAAGTTTACTCATATATA
CTTTAGATTGATTTAAAACTTCATTTTTAATTTAAAAGGATCTAGGTGAAGATCCTTTTTGATAATCTCA
TGACCAAAATCCCTTAACGTGAGTTTTCGTTCCACTGAGCGTCAGACCCCGTAGAAAAGATCAAAGGATC
TTCTTGAGATCCTTTTTTTCTGCGCGTAATCTGCTGCTTGCAAACAAAAAAACCACCGCTACCAGCGGTG
GTTTGTTTGCCGGATCAAGAGCTACCAACTCTTTTTCCGAAGGTAACTGGCTTCAGCAGAGCGCAGATAC
CAAATACTGTCCTTCTAGTGTAGCCGTAGTTAGGCCACCACTTCAAGAACTCTGTAGCACCGCCTACATA
CCTCGCTCTGCTAATCCTGTTACCAGTGGCTGCTGCCAGTGGCGATAAGTCGTGTCTTACCGGGTTGGAC
TCAAGACGATAGTTACCGGATAAGGCGCAGCGGTCGGGCTGAACGGGGGGTTCGTGCACACAGCCCAGCT
TGGAGCGAACGACCTACACCGAACTGAGATACCTACAGCGTGAGCTATGAGAAAGCGCCACGCTTCCCGA
AGGGAGAAAGGCGGACAGGTATCCGGTAAGCGGCAGGGTCGGAACAGGAGAGCGCACGAGGGAGCTTCCA
GGGGGAAACGCCTGGTATCTTTATAGTCCTGTCGGGTTTCGCCACCTCTGACTTGAGCGTCGATTTTTGT
GATGCTCGTCAGGGGGGCGGAGCCTATGGAAAAACGCCAGCAACGCGGCCTTTTTACGGTTCCTGGCCTT
TTGCTGGCCTTTTGCTCACATGT
