Features (pLannotate 1.2.2; 21 found; start..end, strand, type, name):
      1..241     +  promoter       U6 promoter: RNA polymerase III promoter for human U6 snRNA
    271..346     +  misc_RNA       gRNA scaffold: guide RNA scaffold for the Streptococcus pyogenes CRISPR/Cas9 system
    353..396     +  misc_RNA       gRNA scaffold (fragment): guide RNA scaffold for the Streptococcus pyogenes CRISPR/Cas9 system
    443..728     +  enhancer       CMV enhancer: human cytomegalovirus immediate early enhancer; contains an 18-bp deletion relative to the standard CMV enhancer
    730..1007    +  promoter       chicken β-actin promoter: No description available
   1008..1235    +  intron         hybrid intron: hybrid between chicken β-actin (CBA) and minute virus of mice (MMV) introns (Gray et al., 2011)
   1256..1283    +  CDS            3xHA (fragment): three tandem HA epitope tags
   1316..5416    +  CDS            Cas9: Cas9 (Csn1) endonuclease from the Streptococcus pyogenes Type II CRISPR/Cas system generates RNA-guided double strand breaks in DNA
   5417..5450    +  CDS            nucleoplasmin NLS (fragment): bipartite nuclear localization signal from nucleoplasmin
   5462..7615    +  CDS            TET1 (fragment): TET1_HUMAN - Also known as CXXC6, KIAA1676, LCX. Experimental evidence at protein level: Swiss-Prot protein existence level 1. Dioxygenase that catalyzes the conversion of the modified genomic base 5-methylcytosine (5mC) into 5-hydroxymethylcytosine (5hmC) and plays a key role in active DNA demethylation. Also mediates subsequent conversion of 5hmC into 5-formylcytosine (5fC), and conversion of 5fC to 5-carboxylcytosine (5caC). Conversion of 5mC into 5hmC, 5fC and 5caC probably constitutes the first step in cytosine demethylation. Methylation at the C5 position of cytosine bases is an epigenet
   7618..7642    +  CDS            nucleoplasmin NLS (fragment): bipartite nuclear localization signal from nucleoplasmin
   7712..8418    +  CDS            mCherry (fragment): monomeric derivative of DsRed fluorescent protein (Shaner et al., 2004) mammalian codon-optimized
   8453..8564    +  polyA_signal   bGH poly(A) signal: bovine growth hormone polyadenylation signal
   8669..8809    +  repeat_region  AAV2 ITR: inverted terminal repeat of adeno-associated virus serotype 2 inverted
   8814..8865    -  misc_feature   bom (fragment): basis of mobility region from pBR322
   8884..9339    +  rep_origin     f1 ori (sequence partly withheld): f1 bacteriophage origin of replication; arrow indicates direction of (+) strand synthesis
   9340..9389    -  misc_feature   bom (fragment): basis of mobility region from pBR322
   9491..9526    -  CDS            rop (fragment): Rop protein, which maintains plasmids at low copy number; rop
   9621..9725    +  promoter       AmpR promoter: bla
   9726..10586   +  CDS            AmpR: β-lactamase; bla; confers resistance to ampicillin, carbenicillin, and related antibiotics
  10757..11345   +  rep_origin     ori: high-copy-number ColE1/pMB1/pBR322/pUC origin of replication
>Addgene plasmid #129055 | pSpdCas9-huTET1CD-T2A-mCherry(PX458)-SgmouseTSDR-3 | addgene full sequence | sequence record 256243 | Addgene NGS Result
GAGGGCCTATTTCCCATGATTCCTTCATATTTGCATATACGATACAAGGCTGTTAGAGAGATAATTGGAA
TTAATTTGACTGTAAACACAAAGATATTAGTACAAAATACGTGACGTAGAAAGTAATAATTTCTTGGGTA
GTTTGCAGTTTTAAAATTATGTTTTAAAATGGACTATCATATGCTTACCGTAACTTGAAAGTATTTCGAT
TTCTTGGCTTTATATATCTTGTGGAAAGGACGAAACACCGAGACAGAATCGATAGAACTTGTTTTAGAGC
TAGAAATAGCAAGTTAAAATAAGGCTAGTCCGTTATCAACTTGAAAAAGTGGCACCGAGTCGGTGCTTTT
TTGTTTTAGAGCTAGAAATAGCAAGTTAAAATAAGGCTAGTCCGTTTTTAGCGCGTGCGCCAATTCTGCA
GACAAATGGCTCTAGAGGTACCCGTTACATAACTTACGGTAAATGGCCCGCCTGGCTGACCGCCCAACGA
CCCCCGCCCATTGACGTCAATAGTAACGCCAATAGGGACTTTCCATTGACGTCAATGGGTGGAGTATTTA
CGGTAAACTGCCCACTTGGCAGTACATCAAGTGTATCATATGCCAAGTACGCCCCCTATTGACGTCAATG
ACGGTAAATGGCCCGCCTGGCATTGTGCCCAGTACATGACCTTATGGGACTTTCCTACTTGGCAGTACAT
CTACGTATTAGTCATCGCTATTACCATGGTCGAGGTGAGCCCCACGTTCTGCTTCACTCTCCCCATCTCC
CCCCCCTCCCCACCCCCAATTTTGTATTTATTTATTTTTTAATTATTTTGTGCAGCGATGGGGGCGGGGG
GGGGGGGGGGGCGCGCGCCGGGGGGGGGGGGGGGGGGGGGGGGGGGGGGSGGGGSGRGGCGGRGAGGKGC
GGCGGCAGCCAATCAGAGCGGCGCGCTCCGAAAGTTTCCTTTTATGGCGAGGCGGCGGCGGCGGCGGCCC
TATAAAAAGCGAAGCGCGCGGCGGGCGGGAGTCGCTGCGCGCTGCCTTCGCCCCGTGCCCCGCTCCGCCG
CCGCCTCGCGCCGCCCGCCCCGGCTCTGACTGACCGCGTTACTCCCACAGGTGAGCGGGCGGGACGGCCC
TTCTCCTCCGGGCTGTAATTAGCTGAGCAAGAGGTAAGGGTTTAAGGGATGGTTGGTTGGTGGGGTATTA
ATGTTTAATTACCTGGAGCACCTGCCTGAAATCACTTTTTTTCAGGTTGGACCGGTGCCACCATGTACCC
ATACGATGTTCCAGATTACGCTTCGCCGAAGAAAAAGCGCAAGGTCGAAGCGTCCGACAAGAAGTACAGC
ATCGGCCTGGCCATCGGCACCAACTCTGTGGGCTGGGCCGTGATCACCGACGAGTACAAGGTGCCCAGCA
AGAAATTCAAGGTGCTGGGCAACACCGACCGGCACAGCATCAAGAAGAACCTGATCGGAGCCCTGCTGTT
CGACAGCGGCGAAACAGCCGAGGCCACCCGGCTGAAGAGAACCGCCAGAAGAAGATACACCAGACGGAAG
AACCGGATCTGCTATCTGCAAGAGATCTTCAGCAACGAGATGGCCAAGGTGGACGACAGCTTCTTCCACA
GACTGGAAGAGTCCTTCCTGGTGGAAGAGGATAAGAAGCACGAGCGGCACCCCATCTTCGGCAACATCGT
GGACGAGGTGGCCTACCACGAGAAGTACCCCACCATCTACCACCTGAGAAAGAAACTGGTGGACAGCACC
GACAAGGCCGACCTGCGGCTGATCTATCTGGCCCTGGCCCACATGATCAAGTTCCGGGGCCACTTCCTGA
TCGAGGGCGACCTGAACCCCGACAACAGCGACGTGGACAAGCTGTTCATCCAGCTGGTGCAGACCTACAA
CCAGCTGTTCGAGGAAAACCCCATCAACGCCAGCGGCGTGGACGCCAAGGCCATCCTGTCTGCCAGACTG
AGCAAGAGCAGACGGCTGGAAAATCTGATCGCCCAGCTGCCCGGCGAGAAGAAGAATGGCCTGTTCGGCA
ACCTGATTGCCCTGAGCCTGGGCCTGACCCCCAACTTCAAGAGCAACTTCGACCTGGCCGAGGATGCCAA
ACTGCAGCTGAGCAAGGACACCTACGACGACGACCTGGACAACCTGCTGGCCCAGATCGGCGACCAGTAC
GCCGACCTGTTTCTGGCCGCCAAGAACCTGTCCGACGCCATCCTGCTGAGCGACATCCTGAGAGTGAACA
CCGAGATCACCAAGGCCCCCCTGAGCGCCTCTATGATCAAGAGATACGACGAGCACCACCAGGACCTGAC
CCTGCTGAAAGCTCTCGTGCGGCAGCAGCTGCCTGAGAAGTACAAAGAGATTTTCTTCGACCAGAGCAAG
AACGGCTACGCCGGCTACATTGACGGCGGAGCCAGCCAGGAAGAGTTCTACAAGTTCATCAAGCCCATCC
TGGAAAAGATGGACGGCACCGAGGAACTGCTCGTGAAGCTGAACAGAGAGGACCTGCTGCGGAAGCAGCG
GACCTTCGACAACGGCAGCATCCCCCACCAGATCCACCTGGGAGAGCTGCACGCCATTCTGCGGCGGCAG
GAAGATTTTTACCCATTCCTGAAGGACAACCGGGAAAAGATCGAGAAGATCCTGACCTTCCGCATCCCCT
ACTACGTGGGCCCTCTGGCCAGGGGAAACAGCAGATTCGCCTGGATGACCAGAAAGAGCGAGGAAACCAT
CACCCCCTGGAACTTCGAGGAAGTGGTGGACAAGGGCGCTTCCGCCCAGAGCTTCATCGAGCGGATGACC
AACTTCGATAAGAACCTGCCCAACGAGAAGGTGCTGCCCAAGCACAGCCTGCTGTACGAGTACTTCACCG
TGTATAACGAGCTGACCAAAGTGAAATACGTGACCGAGGGAATGAGAAAGCCCGCCTTCCTGAGCGGCGA
GCAGAAAAAGGCCATCGTGGACCTGCTGTTCAAGACCAACCGGAAAGTGACCGTGAAGCAGCTGAAAGAG
GACTACTTCAAGAAAATCGAGTGCTTCGACTCCGTGGAAATCTCCGGCGTGGAAGATCGGTTCAACGCCT
CCCTGGGCACATACCACGATCTGCTGAAAATTATCAAGGACAAGGACTTCCTGGACAATGAGGAAAACGA
GGACATTCTGGAAGATATCGTGCTGACCCTGACACTGTTTGAGGACAGAGAGATGATCGAGGAACGGCTG
AAAACCTATGCCCACCTGTTCGACGACAAAGTGATGAAGCAGCTGAAGCGGCGGAGATACACCGGCTGGG
GCAGGCTGAGCCGGAAGCTGATCAACGGCATCCGGGACAAGCAGTCCGGCAAGACAATCCTGGATTTCCT
GAAGTCCGACGGCTTCGCCAACAGAAACTTCATGCAGCTGATCCACGACGACAGCCTGACCTTTAAAGAG
GACATCCAGAAAGCCCAGGTGTCCGGCCAGGGCGATAGCCTGCACGAGCACATTGCCAATCTGGCCGGCA
GCCCCGCCATTAAGAAGGGCATCCTGCAGACAGTGAAGGTGGTGGACGAGCTCGTGAAAGTGATGGGCCG
GCACAAGCCCGAGAACATCGTGATCGAAATGGCCAGAGAGAACCAGACCACCCAGAAGGGACAGAAGAAC
AGCCGCGAGAGAATGAAGCGGATCGAAGAGGGCATCAAAGAGCTGGGCAGCCAGATCCTGAAAGAACACC
CCGTGGAAAACACCCAGCTGCAGAACGAGAAGCTGTACCTGTACTACCTGCAGAATGGGCGGGATATGTA
CGTGGACCAGGAACTGGACATCAACCGGCTGTCCGACTACGATGTGGACGCCATCGTGCCTCAGAGCTTT
CTGAAGGACGACTCCATCGACAACAAGGTGCTGACCAGAAGCGACAAGAACCGGGGCAAGAGCGACAACG
TGCCCTCCGAAGAGGTCGTGAAGAAGATGAAGAACTACTGGCGGCAGCTGCTGAACGCCAAGCTGATTAC
CCAGAGAAAGTTCGACAATCTGACCAAGGCCGAGAGAGGCGGCCTGAGCGAACTGGATAAGGCCGGCTTC
ATCAAGAGACAGCTGGTGGAAACCCGGCAGATCACAAAGCACGTGGCACAGATCCTGGACTCCCGGATGA
ACACTAAGTACGACGAGAATGACAAGCTGATCCGGGAAGTGAAAGTGATCACCCTGAAGTCCAAGCTGGT
GTCCGATTTCCGGAAGGATTTCCAGTTTTACAAAGTGCGCGAGATCAACAACTACCACCACGCCCACGAC
GCCTACCTGAACGCCGTCGTGGGAACCGCCCTGATCAAAAAGTACCCTAAGCTGGAAAGCGAGTTCGTGT
ACGGCGACTACAAGGTGTACGACGTGCGGAAGATGATCGCCAAGAGCGAGCAGGAAATCGGCAAGGCTAC
CGCCAAGTACTTCTTCTACAGCAACATCATGAACTTTTTCAAGACCGAGATTACCCTGGCCAACGGCGAG
ATCCGGAAGCGGCCTCTGATCGAGACAAACGGCGAAACCGGGGAGATCGTGTGGGATAAGGGCCGGGATT
TTGCCACCGTGCGGAAAGTGCTGAGCATGCCCCAAGTGAATATCGTGAAAAAGACCGAGGTGCAGACAGG
CGGCTTCAGCAAAGAGTCTATCCTGCCCAAGAGGAACAGCGATAAGCTGATCGCCAGAAAGAAGGACTGG
GACCCTAAGAAGTACGGCGGCTTCGACAGCCCCACCGTGGCCTATTCTGTGCTGGTGGTGGCCAAAGTGG
AAAAGGGCAAGTCCAAGAAACTGAAGAGTGTGAAAGAGCTGCTGGGGATCACCATCATGGAAAGAAGCAG
CTTCGAGAAGAATCCCATCGACTTTCTGGAAGCCAAGGGCTACAAAGAAGTGAAAAAGGACCTGATCATC
AAGCTGCCTAAGTACTCCCTGTTCGAGCTGGAAAACGGCCGGAAGAGAATGCTGGCCTCTGCCGGCGAAC
TGCAGAAGGGAAACGAACTGGCCCTGCCCTCCAAATATGTGAACTTCCTGTACCTGGCCAGCCACTATGA
GAAGCTGAAGGGCTCCCCCGAGGATAATGAGCAGAAACAGCTGTTTGTGGAACAGCACAAGCACTACCTG
GACGAGATCATCGAGCAGATCAGCGAGTTCTCCAAGAGAGTGATCCTGGCCGACGCTAATCTGGACAAAG
TGCTGTCCGCCTACAACAAGCACCGGGATAAGCCCATCAGAGAGCAGGCCGAGAATATCATCCACCTGTT
TACCCTGACCAATCTGGGAGCCCCTGCCGCCTTCAAGTACTTTGACACCACCATCGACCGGAAGAGGTAC
ACCAGCACCAAAGAGGTGCTGGACGCCACCCTGATCCACCAGAGCATCACCGGCCTGTACGAGACACGGA
TCGACCTGTCTCAGCTGGGAGGCGACAAAAGGCCGGCGGCCACGAAAAAGGCCGGCCAGGGAGGAGGATC
CCTGCCCACCTGCAGCTGTCTTGATCGAGTTATACAAAAAGACAAAGGCCCATATTATACACACCTTGGG
GCAGGACCAAGTGTTGCTGCTGTCAGGGAAATCATGGAGAATAGGTATGGTCAAAAAGGAAACGCAATAA
GGATAGAAATAGTAGTGTACACCGGTAAAGAAGGGAAAAGCTCTCATGGGTGTCCAATTGCTAAGTGGGT
TTTAAGAAGAAGCAGTGATGAAGAAAAAGTTCTTTGTTTGGTCCGGCAGCGTACAGGCCACCACTGTCCA
ACTGCTGTGATGGTGGTGCTCATCATGGTGTGGGATGGCATCCCTCTTCCAATGGCCGACCGGCTATACA
CAGAGCTCACAGAGAATCTAAAGTCATACAATGGGCACCCTACCGACAGAAGATGCACCCTCAATGAAAA
TCGTACCTGTACATGTCAAGGAATTGATCCAGAGACTTGTGGAGCTTCATTCTCTTTTGGCTGTTCATGG
AGTATGTACTTTAATGGCTGTAAGTTTGGTAGAAGCCCAAGCCCCAGAAGATTTAGAATTGATCCAAGCT
CTCCCTTACATGAAAAAAACCTTGAAGATAACTTACAGAGTTTGGCTACACGATTAGCTCCAATTTATAA
GCAGTATGCTCCAGTAGCTTACCAAAATCAGGTGGAATATGAAAATGTTGCCCGAGAATGTCGGCTTGGC
AGCAAGGAAGGTCGACCCTTCTCTGGGGTCACTGCTTGCCTGGACTTCTGTGCTCATCCCCACAGGGACA
TTCACAACATGAATAATGGAAGCACTGTGGTTTGTACCTTAACTCGAGAAGATAACCGCTCTTTGGGTGT
TATTCCTCAAGATGAGCAGCTCCATGTGCTACCTCTTTATAAGCTTTCAGACACAGATGAGTTTGGCTCC
AAGGAAGGAATGGAAGCCAAGATCAAATCTGGGGCCATCGAGGTCCTGGCACCCCGCCGCAAAAAAAGAA
CGTGTTTCACTCAGCCTGTTCCCCGTTCTGGAAAGAAGAGGGCTGCGATGATGACAGAGGTTCTTGCACA
TAAGATAAGGGCAGTGGAAAAGAAACCTATTCCCCGAATCAAGCGGAAGAATAACTCAACAACAACAAAC
AACAGTAAGCCTTCGTCACTGCCAACCTTAGGGAGTAACACTGAGACCGTGCAACCTGAAGTAAAAAGTG
AAACCGAACCCCATTTTATCTTAAAAAGTTCAGACAACACTAAAACTTATTCGCTGATGCCATCCGCTCC
TCACCCAGTGAAAGAGGCATCTCCAGGCTTCTCCTGGTCCCCGAAGACTGCTTCAGCCACACCAGCTCCA
CTGAAGAATGACGCAACAGCCTCATGCGGGTTTTCAGAAAGAAGCAGCACTCCCCACTGTACGATGCCTT
CGGGAAGACTCAGTGGTGCCAATGCTGCAGCTGCTGATGGCCCTGGCATTTCACAGCTTGGCGAAGTGGC
TCCTCTCCCCACCCTGTCTGCTCCTGTGATGGAGCCCCTCATTAATTCTGAGCCTTCCACTGGTGTGACT
GAGCCGCTAACGCCTCATCAGCCAAACCACCAGCCCTCCTTCCTCACCTCTCCTCAAGACCTTGCCTCTT
CTCCAATGGAAGAAGATGAGCAGCATTCTGAAGCAGATGAGCCTCCATCAGACGAACCCCTATCTGATGA
CCCCCTGTCACCTGCTGAGGAGAAATTGCCCCACATTGATGAGTATTGGTCAGACAGTGAGCACATCTTT
TTGGATGCAAATATTGGTGGGGTGGCCATCGCACCTGCTCACGGCTCGGTTTTGATTGAGTGTGCCCGGC
GAGAGCTGCACGCTACCACTCCTGTTGAGCACCCCAACCGTAATCATCCAACCCGCCTCTCCCTTGTCTT
TTACCAGCACAAAAACCTAAATAAGCCCCAACATGGTTTTGAACTAAACAAGATTAAGTTTGAGGCTAAA
GAAGCTAAGAATAAGAAAATGAAGGCCTCAGAGCAAAAAGACCAGGCAGCTAATGAAGGTCCAGAACAGT
CCTCTGAAGTAAATGAATTGAACCAAATTCCTTCTCATAAAGCATTAACATTAACCCATGACAATGTTGT
CACCGTGTCCCCTTATGCTCTCACACACGTTGCGGGGCCCTATAACCATTGGGTCATGGCCGGCCAGGCA
AAAAAGAAAAAGGAATTCGGCAGTGGAGAGGGCAGAGGAAGTCTGCTAACATGCGGTGACGTCGAGGAGA
ATCCTGGCCCAGTGAGCAAGGGCGAGGAGGATAACATGGCCATCATCAAGGAGTTCATGCGCTTCAAGGT
GCACATGGAGGGCTCCGTGAACGGCCACGAGTTCGAGATCGAGGGCGAGGGCGAGGGCCGCCCCTACGAG
GGCACCCAGACCGCCAAGCTGAAGGTGACCAAGGGTGGCCCCCTGCCCTTCGCCTGGGACATCCTGTCCC
CTCAGTTCATGTACGGCTCCAAGGCCTACGTGAAGCACCCCGCCGACATCCCCGACTACTTGAAGCTGTC
CTTCCCCGAGGGCTTCAAGTGGGAGCGCGTGATGAACTTCGAGGACGGCGGCGTGGTGACCGTGACCCAG
GACTCCTCCCTGCAGGACGGCGAGTTCATCTACAAGGTGAAGCTGCGCGGCACCAACTTCCCCTCCGACG
GCCCCGTAATGCAGAAGAAAACCATGGGCTGGGAGGCCTCCTCCGAGCGGATGTACCCCGAGGACGGCGC
CCTGAAGGGCGAGATCAAGCAGAGGCTGAAGCTGAAGGACGGCGGCCACTACGACGCTGAGGTCAAGACC
ACCTACAAGGCCAAGAAGCCCGTGCAGCTGCCCGGCGCCTACAACGTCAACATCAAGTTGGACATCACCT
CCCACAACGAGGACTACACCATCGTGGAACAGTACGAACGCGCCGAGGGCCGCCACTCCACCGGCGGCAT
GGACGAGCTGTACAAGTAAGAATTCTAACTAGAGCTCGCTGATCAGCCTCGACTGTGCCTTCTAGTTGCC
AGCCATCTGTTGTTTGCCCCTCCCCCGTGCCTTCCTTGACCCTGGAAGGTGCCACTCCCACTGTCCTTTC
CTAATAAAATGAGGAAATTGCATCGCATTGTCTGAGTAGGTGTCATTCTATTCTGGGGGGTGGGGTGGGG
CAGGACAGCAAGGGGGAGGATTGGGAAGAGAATAGCAGGCATGCTGGGGAGCGGCCGCAGGAACCCCTAG
TGATGGAGTTGGCCACTCCCTCTCTGCGCGCTCGCTCGCTCACTGAGGCCGGGCGACCAAAGGTCGCCCG
ACGCCCGGGCTTTGCCCGGGCGGCCTCAGTGAGCGAGCGAGCGCGCAGCTGCCTGCAGGGGCGCCTGATG
CGGTATTTTCTCCTTACGCATCTGTGCGGTATTTCACACCGCATA
[95 nt withheld, positions 8866-8960]
T
[46 nt withheld, positions 8962-9007]
C
[141 nt withheld, positions 9009-9149]
CCTTTGACGTTGGAGTCCACGTTCTTT
[37 nt withheld, positions 9177-9213]
ACTCTATCTCGGGCTATTCTTTTGATTTATAAGGGATTTTGCCGATTTCGGTCTATTGGTTAAAAAATGA
GCTGATTTAACAAAAATTTAACGCGAATTTTAACAAAATATTAACGTTTACAATTTTATGGTGCACTCTC
AGTACAATCTGCTCTGATGCCGCATAGTTAAGCCAGCCCCGACACCCGCCAACACCCGCTGACGCGCCCT
GACGGGCTTGTCTGCTCCCGGCATCCGCTTACAGACAAGCTGTGACCGTCTCCGGGAGCTGCATGTGTCA
GAGGTTTTCACCGTCATCACCGAAACGCGCGAGACGAAAGGGCCTCGTGATACGCCTATTTTTATAGGTT
AATGTCATGATAATAATGGTTTCTTAGACGTCAGGTGGCACTTTTCGGGGAAATGTGCGCGGAACCCCTA
TTTGTTTATTTTTCTAAATACATTCAAATATGTATCCGCTCATGAGACAATAACCCTGATAAATGCTTCA
ATAATATTGAAAAAGGAAGAGTATGAGTATTCAACATTTCCGTGTCGCCCTTATTCCCTTTTTTGCGGCA
TTTTGCCTTCCTGTTTTTGCTCACCCAGAAACGCTGGTGAAAGTAAAAGATGCTGAAGATCAGTTGGGTG
CACGAGTGGGTTACATCGAACTGGATCTCAACAGCGGTAAGATCCTTGAGAGTTTTCGCCCCGAAGAACG
TTTTCCAATGATGAGCACTTTTAAAGTTCTGCTATGTGGCGCGGTATTATCCCGTATTGACGCCGGGCAA
GAGCAACTCGGTCGCCGCATACACTATTCTCAGAATGACTTGGTTGAGTACTCACCAGTCACAGAAAAGC
ATCTTACGGATGGCATGACAGTAAGAGAATTATGCAGTGCTGCCATAACCATGAGTGATAACACTGCGGC
CAACTTACTTCTGACAACGATCGGAGGACCGAAGGAGCTAACCGCTTTTTTGCACAACATGGGGGATCAT
GTAACTCGCCTTGATCGTTGGGAACCGGAGCTGAATGAAGCCATACCAAACGACGAGCGTGACACCACGA
TGCCTGTAGCAATGGCAACAACGTTGCGCAAACTATTAACTGGCGAACTACTTACTCTAGCTTCCCGGCA
ACAATTAATAGACTGGATGGAGGCGGATAAAGTTGCAGGACCACTTCTGCGCTCGGCCCTTCCGGCTGGC
TGGTTTATTGCTGATAAATCTGGAGCCGGTGAGCGTGGAAGCCGCGGTATCATTGCAGCACTGGGGCCAG
ATGGTAAGCCCTCCCGTATCGTAGTTATCTACACGACGGGGAGTCAGGCAACTATGGATGAACGAAATAG
ACAGATCGCTGAGATAGGTGCCTCACTGATTAAGCATTGGTAACTGTCAGACCAAGTTTACTCATATATA
CTTTAGATTGATTTAAAACTTCATTTTTAATTTAAAAGGATCTAGGTGAAGATCCTTTTTGATAATCTCA
TGACCAAAATCCCTTAACGTGAGTTTTCGTTCCACTGAGCGTCAGACCCCGTAGAAAAGATCAAAGGATC
TTCTTGAGATCCTTTTTTTCTGCGCGTAATCTGCTGCTTGCAAACAAAAAAACCACCGCTACCAGCGGTG
GTTTGTTTGCCGGATCAAGAGCTACCAACTCTTTTTCCGAAGGTAACTGGCTTCAGCAGAGCGCAGATAC
CAAATACTGTTCTTCTAGTGTAGCCGTAGTTAGGCCACCACTTCAAGAACTCTGTAGCACCGCCTACATA
CCTCGCTCTGCTAATCCTGTTACCAGTGGCTGCTGCCAGTGGCGATAAGTCGTGTCTTACCGGGTTGGAC
TCAAGACGATAGTTACCGGATAAGGCGCAGCGGTCGGGCTGAACGGGGGGTTCGTGCACACAGCCCAGCT
TGGAGCGAACGACCTACACCGAACTGAGATACCTACAGCGTGAGCTATGAGAAAGCGCCACGCTTCCCGA
AGGGAGAAAGGCGGACAGGTATCCGGTAAGCGGCAGGGTCGGAACAGGAGAGCGCACGAGGGAGCTTCCA
GGGGGAAACGCCTGGTATCTTTATAGTCCTGTCGGGTTTCGCCACCTCTGACTTGAGCGTCGATTTTTGT
GATGCTCGTCAGGGGGGCGGAGCCTATGGAAAAACGCCAGCAACGCGGCCTTTTTACGGTTCCTGGCCTT
TTGCTGGCCTTTTGCTCACATGT
